>Addgene plasmid #160888 | pCDF-NtXNtT5R1AtR2NtB2 | addgene full sequence | sequence record 318861 | Addgene NGS Result
ATGCAGGTGTGGCCACCAATTAACAAGAAGAAGTACGAGACTCTCTCATACCTTCCTGATTTGAGCGTGG
AGCAATTGCTTAGGGAAGTTGAGTACCTTTTGAAAAATGGATGGGTTCCTTGCTTGGAATTCGAGACTGA
GCACGGATTCGTCTACCGTGAGAACAACAAGTCACCAGGTTACTACGATGGAAGGTACTGGACCATGTGG
AAGTTGCCCATGTTCGGGTGCACTGATGCCACTCAGGTCTTGGCTGAGGTCGAGGAGGCTAAGAAGGCTT
ACCCACAAGCCTGGATCAGAATCATTGGATTCGACAACGTCCGTCAAGTGCAGTGCATCAGTTTTATTGC
CTACAAGCCTGAAGGCTACTAATACTTGGCGCGCCCAGTGCGGCCGCATAATGCTTAAGTCGAACAGAAA
GTAATCGTATTGTACACGGCCGCATAATCGAAATTAATACGACTCACTATAGGGGAATTGTGAGCGGATA
ACAATTCCCCATCTTAGTATATTAGTTAAGTATAAGAAGGAGATATACATATGCAACAACTTTATCAGCC
TTTTAGACCTCCTCCTCCACCTCTCCCACCCAAATTCCGCAATCTTGACACAAATGCAAAGCTCGAAGTT
CTATCTAATCGCCTTGGTCTTTGGTATGAATATGCTCCTTTGATACCTTATTTAACAAGTGAAGGGTTTA
CTCCTTCAACTCTTGAGGAAATCACTGGCCTTACTGGAGTTGAACAGAATCGGTTGGTTGTTGCTGCCCA
AGTTCGTGATACTCTTGTTGAGTCTGCTGCTTTAGATGAAGAAACGTTGTCGTATTTTGAATCTGGAGGT
GCTGAATTATTATATGAAATTCGTTTGCTTAGTGCTAGGCAACGAACTGATGCAGCAACATTTTTAGTGA
AGAATGGGTTTGATGCAAAACAAGCTCAAGATTTAGCTAGAGCAATTAAAGATTATCCGCGTAGACGTGT
GGATTATGGTTGGGACAAGTTTAATGGTGATTCTCCTGGTGATTGTTTAGCTTTTATGTACTTTAGATTA
GCTCAAGAATATGCTGCGGCAGCTTCTGAGGATTTGAGGAGGTCGTCAATGGAGAAGGCATTAGAAGTTG
TTGAGTCTGAAAGTGCGAGGAATTTGCTTGTGATGGAGCTAGAAGGACGTGAGGTTGCTAAGGAGAGTGT
ACTTGATGATGGGGTGACAGTGCCTTTGGTGAGAATGAAGTTAGGGGAGGTAGCTGAGTCTACGATTGTA
GTCGTTTTGCCTGTTTGTAAGGCGGAGGGAAGGGACGTGGAGGTGGAGGCGGCGCCGTGGGAATGTGGTG
GCGTAGGGGATTTTGGTATAGTGGAGGCGGAGAAGGATTGGAGGAGATGGGTTGTTTTGCCCGGATGGCA
ACCTATCGCGGGGTTAGAGAGAGGTGGAGTTGCAGTGTCGTTCAAGAGCGGGAACTTTTTGCCGTGGAGG
GAGAAGAGTAAGTACAAGCAAGAGCCGGTTTTGGTAGTGGCGGATAGGGGAAGGACAGAAGTGGCGTCGG
AGGACGGGTTTTACTTGGTGGTTGATGGTGGAGACGGGAGCAATGAGGAGGGATTGAAAGTGGAAAGAGG
GTCAACATTGAAGAAAAGAGGGGTTGAACAGAGCTTAGGAATTGTGCTTATAGTAGTTAGGCCACCAAGG
TGGGAAGATGAAGAACAATTAGGTGAAGAAGATTGGGATTAAAGACCAAGAAGCTTAGCTTTCTAGACTG
CAGGTCGGCGATATAGGCGCCAGCAACCGCACCTGTGGCGCCGGTGATGCCGGCCACGATGCGTCCGGCG
TAGAGGATCGAGATCTCGATCCCGCGAAATTAATACGACTCACTATAGGGGAATTGTGAGCGGATAACAA
TTCCCCTCTAGAAATAATTTTGTTTAACTTTAAGAAGGAGATATACATATGATGTCTAATCTGGCGCAGG
ATTTTCTTGGTGACTTCGGAGCTCGTGACCCTTACCCGGAGGAGATAGCGAGTCAATTCGGAGATAAAGT
GTTGGGATGCCAAAGCACTGAGCACAAGATTTTGATACCAAACGCATCTGTTTTGTCTCTCTCCCAGCTT
CAGTGTTCCCCTGTTTCGTCTTCACAGCCTCCTTTGTCCGGCGATGATGCCAGAACTCTCCTCCACAAGG
TTTTGGGATGGAGTATAGTGGATAATGAAGCGGGTGGTCTGAAAATAAGGTGTATGTGGAAAGTGAGGGA
TTTTGGGTGCGGTGTTGAACTCATAAACAGGATCCATAAGGTTGCTGAAGCTTCTGGTCATTACCCTTCT
CTTCACTTGGAAAGTCCTACCCAAGTTCGAGCTGAACTATTTACCTCTTCTATCGGAGGGTTGAGCATGA
ATGATTTCATAATGGCGGCTAAAATAGATGATATCAAGACTTCTGATCTTTCCCCTAGGAAAAGAGCTTG
GGCGTGAGCTAGCATGACTGGTGGACAGCAAATGGGTCGCGGATCCGGCTGCTAACAAAGCCCGAAAGGA
AGCTGAGTTGGCTGCTGCCACCGCTGAGCAATAACTAGCATAACCCCTTGGGGCCTCTAAACGGGTCTTG
AGGGGTTTTTTGCTGAAAGGAGGAACTATATCCGGATATCCCGCAAGAGGCCCGGCAGTACCGGCATAAC
CAAGCACTAGTGTCGGCGATATAGGCGCCAGCAACCGCACCTGTGGCGCCGGTGATGCCGGCCACGATGC
GTCCGGCGTAGAGGATCGAGATCTCGATCCCGCGAAATTAATACGACTCACTATAGGGGAATTGTGAGCG
GATAACAATTCCCCTCTAGAAATAATTTTGTTTAACTTTAAGAAGGAGATATACATATGATGGCCACTGA
CAGTGATAAAGACACGAAAGTAAGGAGCATAGTCTGTCAAAATTGTGATGGAAATGGTGCAGTGTCGTGC
TCACAGTGCAAAGGCTCTGGGGTTAACTCTGTAGATCATTTCAACGGGCGGTTCAAAGCTGGTGGACTAT
GTTGGTTGTGCAGAGGTAAAAAAGATGTGTTATGTGGTGACTGCAATGGTGCTGGATTTCTTGGTGGATT
TATGAGTACGTTCGATGAGTAGGCTAGCATGACTGGTGGACAGCAAATGGGTCGCAGATCCGGCTGCTAA
CAAAGCCCGAAAGGAAGCTGAGTTGGCTGCTGCCACCGCTGAGCAATAACTAGCATAACCCCTTGGGGCC
TCTAAACGGGTCTTGAGGGGTTTTTTGCTGAAAGGAGGAACTATATCCGGATATCCCGCAAGAGGCCCGG
CAGTACCGGCATAACCAAGCGGTACCAGCGGTCAATTGTAGTGGAGGTGCTAGCGCATGCGGAATTGGAT
ATCGGCCGGCCACGCGATCGCTGACGTCGGTACCCTCGAGTCTGGTAAAGAAACCGCTGCTGCGAAATTT
GAACGCCAGCACATGGACTCGTCTACTAGCGCAGCTTAATTAACCTAGGCTGCTGCCACCGCTGAGCAAT
AACTAGCATAACCCCTTGGGGCCTCTAAACGGGTCTTGAGGGGTTTTTTGCTGAAACCTCAGGCATTTGA
GAAGCACACGGTCACACTGCTTCCGGTAGTCAATAAACCGGTAAACCAGCAATAGACATAAGCGGCTATT
TAACGACCCTGCCCTGAACCGACGACCGGGTCATCGTGGCCGGATCTTGCGGCCCCTCGGCTTGAACGAA
TTGTTAGACATTATTTGCCGACTACCTTGGTGATCTCGCCTTTCACGTAGTGGACAAATTCTTCCAACTG
ATCTGCGCGCGAGGCCAAGCGATCTTCTTCTTGTCCAAGATAAGCCTGTCTAGCTTCAAGTATGACGGGC
TGATACTGGGCCGGCAGGCGCTCCATTGCCCAGTCGGCAGCGACATCCTTCGGCGCGATTTTGCCGGTTA
CTGCGCTGTACCAAATGCGGGACAACGTAAGCACTACATTTCGCTCATCGCCAGCCCAGTCGGGCGGCGA
GTTCCATAGCGTTAAGGTTTCATTTAGCGCCTCAAATAGATCCTGTTCAGGAACCGGATCAAAGAGTTCC
TCCGCCGCTGGACCTACCAAGGCAACGCTATGTTCTCTTGCTTTTGTCAGCAAGATAGCCAGATCAATGT
CGATCGTGGCTGGCTCGAAGATACCTGCAAGAATGTCATTGCGCTGCCATTCTCCAAATTGCAGTTCGCG
CTTAGCTGGATAACGCCACGGAATGATGTCGTCGTGCACAACAATGGTGACTTCTACAGCGCGGAGAATC
TCGCTCTCTCCAGGGGAAGCCGAAGTTTCCAAAAGGTCGTTGATCAAAGCTCGCCGCGTTGTTTCATCAA
GCCTTACGGTCACCGTAACCAGCAAATCAATATCACTGTGTGGCTTCAGGCCGCCATCCACTGCGGAGCC
GTACAAATGTACGGCCAGCAACGTCGGTTCGAGATGGCGCTCGATGACGCCAACTACCTCTGATAGTTGA
GTCGATACTTCGGCGATCACCGCTTCCCTCATACTCTTCCTTTTTCAATATTATTGAAGCATTTATCAGG
GTTATTGTCTCATGAGCGGATACATATTTGAATGTATTTAGAAAAATAAACAAATAGCTAGCTCACTCGG
TCGCTACGCTCCGGGCGTGAGACTGCGGCGGGCGCTGCGGACACATACAAAGTTACCCACAGATTCCGTG
GATAAGCAGGGGACTAACATGTGAGGCAAAACAGCAGGGCCGCGCCGGTGGCGTTTTTCCATAGGCTCCG
CCCTCCTGCCAGAGTTCACATAAACAGACGCTTTTCCGGTGCATCTGTGGGAGCCGTGAGGCTCAACCAT
GAATCTGACAGTACGGGCGAAACCCGACAGGACTTAAAGATCCCCACCGTTTCCGGCGGGTCGCTCCCTC
TTGCGCTCTCCTGTTCCGACCCTGCCGTTTACCGGATACCTGTTCCGCCTTTCTCCCTTACGGGAAGTGT
GGCGCTTTCTCATAGCTCACACACTGGTATCTCGGCTCGGTGTAGGTCGTTCGCTCCAAGCTGGGCTGTA
AGCAAGAACTCCCCGTTCAGCCCGACTGCTGCGCCTTATCCGGTAACTGTTCACTTGAGTCCAACCCGGA
AAAGCACGGTAAAACGCCACTGGCAGCAGCCATTGGTAACTGGGAGTTCGCAGAGGATTTGTTTAGCTAA
ACACGCGGTTGCTCTTGAAGTGTGCGCCAAAGTCCGGCTACACTGGAAGGACAGATTTGGTTGCTGTGCT
CTGCGAAAGCCAGTTACCACGGTTAAGCAGTTCCCCAACTGACTTAACCTTCGATCAAACCACCTCCCCA
GGTGGTTTTTTCGTTTACAGGGCAAAAGATTACGCGCAGAAAAAAAGGATCTCAAGAAGATCCTTTGATC
TTTTCTACTGAACCGCTCTAGATTTCAGTGCAATTTATCTCTTCAAATGTAGCACCTGAAGTCAGCCCCA
TACGATATAAGTTGTAATTCTCATGTTAGTCATGCCCCGCGCCCACCGGAAGGAGCTGACTGGGTTGAAG
GCTCTCAAGGGCATCGGTCGAGATCCCGGTGCCTAATGAGTGAGCTAACTTACATTAATTGCGTTGCGCT
CACTGCCCGCTTTCCAGTCGGGAAACCTGTCGTGCCAGCTGCATTAATGAATCGGCCAACGCGCGGGGAG
AGGCGGTTTGCGTATTGGGCGCCAGGGTGGTTTTTCTTTTCACCAGTGAGACGGGCAACAGCTGATTGCC
CTTCACCGCCTGGCCCTGAGAGAGTTGCAGCAAGCGGTCCACGCTGGTTTGCCCCAGCAGGCGAAAATCC
TGTTTGATGGTGGTTAACGGCGGGATATAACATGAGCTGTCTTCGGTATCGTCGTATCCCACTACCGAGA
TGTCCGCACCAACGCGCAGCCCGGACTCGGTAATGGCGCGCATTGCGCCCAGCGCCATCTGATCGTTGGC
AACCAGCATCGCAGTGGGAACGATGCCCTCATTCAGCATTTGCATGGTTTGTTGAAAACCGGACATGGCA
CTCCAGTCGCCTTCCCGTTCCGCTATCGGCTGAATTTGATTGCGAGTGAGATATTTATGCCAGCCAGCCA
GACGCAGACGCGCCGAGACAGAACTTAATGGGCCCGCTAACAGCGCGATTTGCTGGTGACCCAATGCGAC
CAGATGCTCCACGCCCAGTCGCGTACCGTCTTCATGGGAGAAAATAATACTGTTGATGGGTGTCTGGTCA
GAGACATCAAGAAATAACGCCGGAACATTAGTGCAGGCAGCTTCCACAGCAATGGCATCCTGGTCATCCA
GCGGATAGTTAATGATCAGCCCACTGACGCGTTGCGCGAGAAGATTGTGCACCGCCGCTTTACAGGCTTC
GACGCCGCTTCGTTCTACCATCGACACCACCACGCTGGCACCCAGTTGATCGGCGCGAGATTTAATCGCC
GCGACAATTTGCGACGGCGCGTGCAGGGCCAGACTGGAGGTGGCAACGCCAATCAGCAACGACTGTTTGC
CCGCCAGTTGTTGTGCCACGCGGTTGGGAATGTAATTCAGCTCCGCCATCGCCGCTTCCACTTTTTCCCG
CGTTTTCGCAGAAACGTGGCTGGCCTGGTTCACCACGCGGGAAACGGTCTGATAAGAGACACCGGCATAC
TCTGCGACATCGTATAACGTTACTGGTTTCACATTCACCACCCTGAATTGACTCTCTTCCGGGCGCTATC
ATGCCATACCGCGAAAGGTTTTGCGCCATTCGATGGTGTCCGGGATCTCGACGCTCTCCCTTATGCGACT
CCTGCATTAGGAAATTAATACGACTCACTATAGGGGAATTGTGAGCGGATAACAATTCCCCTGTAGAAAT
AATTTTGTTTAACTTTAATAAGGAGATATACCATGGCAAAAGCATTTAAGGGTAATTACAAGAATTTAAA
GAAGGAGAAAAAGAGTAGGAGGAATCTTGTGGTTGTCAGTGATTTAGGTGGACAGTATGAATATGGCTTT
GATGATATCAAAACGCAAATTCTTAACTACTTCACATTTAAAGCAGTGAGGACTATTTTGAACCAGCTTA
ATGAAATGGACTCTCCACAATATCAATGGTTCAATGATTATGTTACAGTAAATAAGCTTAGGGATGGGAA
GCGTTTTATTCGCAACCTTGCTAAGGAGAAGCAAGAACTCGCTGAAAAAGTGATGGTAACACGGCTCAGT
CTGTATGCGAAATGGATAAAAAAATGTGATCACGAGGAGATCTACAACCGAATATCTGATCAGAATGTGG
AAGTGATGCGTGAGCGGCTCATGGAAACTGTGATTTGGCCATCAGATGACACGAACTCGGAGAGAGTTGG
GTGAGGCGCGCGGATAACAATTGCCATAATACGACTCACTATAGGGAGACCACAACGGTTTCCCTCTAGA
AATAATTTTGTTTAACTTTAAGAAGGAGATATACAT
Features (pLannotate 1.2.2; 39 found; start..end, strand, type, name):
      1..369     +  CDS            RBCS1: RBS1_SPIOL - Also known as RBCS. Experimental evidence at protein level: Swiss-Prot protein existence level 1. RuBisCO catalyzes two reactions: the carboxylation of D- ribulose 1,5-bisphosphate, the primary event in carbon dioxide fixation, as well as the oxidative fragmentation of the pentose substrate. Both reactions occur simultaneously and in competition at the same active site. Although the small subunit is not catalytic it is essential for maximal activity. From Spinacia oleracea (Spinach).
    455..473     +  promoter       T7 promoter: promoter for bacteriophage T7 RNA polymerase
    474..498     +  protein_bind   lac operator: The lac repressor binds to the lac operator to inhibit transcription in E. coli. This inhibition can be relieved by adding lactose or isopropyl-β-D-thiogalactopyranoside (IPTG). lac repressor encoded by lacI
    544..1719    +  CDS            RAF1.1 (fragment): RAF1_ARATH - Experimental evidence at protein level: Swiss-Prot protein existence level 1. Required for assembly or stability of RuBisCO. Acts at a postchaperonin step to fold and/or assemble the large subunit (rbcL) into RuBisCO. RAF1 binds first to a rbcL dimer (rbcL(2)), leading to a rbcL(8)-RAF1(4) complex formation. In the next step, RBCS displaces RAF1, thus resulting in holoenzyme formation. From Arabidopsis thaliana (Mouse-ear cress).
   1754..1829    -  CDS            TcR (fragment): tetracycline efflux protein; tet; confers resistance to tetracycline
   1851..1869    +  promoter       T7 promoter: promoter for bacteriophage T7 RNA polymerase
   1870..1894    +  protein_bind   lac operator: The lac repressor binds to the lac operator to inhibit transcription in E. coli. This inhibition can be relieved by adding lactose or isopropyl-β-D-thiogalactopyranoside (IPTG). lac repressor encoded by lacI
   1909..1931    +  RBS            RBS: efficient ribosome binding site from bacteriophage T7 gene 10 (Olins and Rangwala, 1989)
   1945..2454    +  CDS            ATP1 (fragment): ATP1_ARATH - Also known as PDL1 From Arabidopsis thaliana (Mouse-ear cress).
   2458..2487    +  CDS            T7 tag (gene 10 leader) (fragment): leader peptide from bacteriophage T7 gene 10 promotes efficient translation in E. coli
   2498..2547    +  CDS            SET1 (fragment): solubility-enhancement tag derived from T7 phage gene 10B
   2555..2602    +  terminator     T7 terminator: transcription terminator for bacteriophage T7 RNA polymerase
   2625..2665    -  CDS            TcR (fragment): tetracycline efflux protein; tet; confers resistance to tetracycline
   2671..2747    -  CDS            TcR (fragment): tetracycline efflux protein; tet; confers resistance to tetracycline
   2769..2787    +  promoter       T7 promoter: promoter for bacteriophage T7 RNA polymerase
   2788..2812    +  protein_bind   lac operator: The lac repressor binds to the lac operator to inhibit transcription in E. coli. This inhibition can be relieved by adding lactose or isopropyl-β-D-thiogalactopyranoside (IPTG). lac repressor encoded by lacI
   2827..2849    +  RBS            RBS: efficient ribosome binding site from bacteriophage T7 gene 10 (Olins and Rangwala, 1989)
   2863..3099    +  CDS            BSD2 (fragment): BSD2_ARATH - Experimental evidence at protein level: Swiss-Prot protein existence level 1. Chloroplast chaperone required for RuBisCo biogenesis and translational regulation of the RuBisCo large subunit (RbcL) (PubMed:29217567). Stabilizes an end-state assembly intermediate of eight RbcL subunits until the small subunits (RBCSs) become available to produce a complete stable RuBisCo complex containing eight small and eight large subunits (PubMed:29217567). From Arabidopsis thaliana (Mouse-ear cress).
   3102..3132    +  CDS            T7 tag (gene 10 leader) (fragment): leader peptide from bacteriophage T7 gene 10 promotes efficient translation in E. coli
   3143..3192    +  CDS            SET1 (fragment): solubility-enhancement tag derived from T7 phage gene 10B
   3200..3247    +  terminator     T7 terminator: transcription terminator for bacteriophage T7 RNA polymerase
   3270..3310    -  CDS            TcR (fragment): tetracycline efflux protein; tet; confers resistance to tetracycline
   3407..3448    +  CDS            S-Tag (fragment): affinity and epitope tag derived from pancreatic ribonuclease A
   3478..3495    +  CDS            SET1 (fragment): solubility-enhancement tag derived from T7 phage gene 10B
   3503..3550    +  terminator     T7 terminator: transcription terminator for bacteriophage T7 RNA polymerase
   3721..4512    -  CDS            SmR: aminoglycoside adenylyltransferase (Murphy, 1985); aadA; confers resistance to spectinomycin and streptomycin
   4513..4604    -  promoter       AmpR promoter: bla
   4652..5390    -  rep_origin     CloDF13 ori: Plasmids containing the CloDF13 (CDF) origin of replication can be propagated in E. coli cells that contain additional plasmids with compatible origins.
   5487..5551    -  CDS            TcR (fragment): tetracycline efflux protein; tet; confers resistance to tetracycline
   5566..5587    -  protein_bind   CAP binding site: CAP binding activates transcription in the presence of cAMP. E. coli catabolite activator protein
   5600..6682    -  CDS            lacI: lac repressor; lacI; The lac repressor binds to the lac operator to inhibit transcription in E. coli. This inhibition can be relieved by adding lactose or isopropyl-β-D-thiogalactopyranoside (IPTG).
   6683..6760    -  promoter       lacI promoter: lacI
   6768..6803    -  CDS            TcR (fragment): tetracycline efflux protein; tet; confers resistance to tetracycline
   6806..6824    +  promoter       T7 promoter: promoter for bacteriophage T7 RNA polymerase
   6825..6849    +  protein_bind   lac operator: The lac repressor binds to the lac operator to inhibit transcription in E. coli. This inhibition can be relieved by adding lactose or isopropyl-β-D-thiogalactopyranoside (IPTG). lac repressor encoded by lacI
   6864..6886    +  RBS            RBS: efficient ribosome binding site from bacteriophage T7 gene 10 (Olins and Rangwala, 1989)
   6938..7339    +  CDS            RBCX2 (fragment): RBCX2_ARATH - Experimental evidence at protein level: Swiss-Prot protein existence level 1. Chaperone involved in RuBisCO assembly process. From Arabidopsis thaliana (Mouse-ear cress).
   7377..7395    +  promoter       T7 promoter: promoter for bacteriophage T7 RNA polymerase
   7427..7449    +  RBS            RBS: efficient ribosome binding site from bacteriophage T7 gene 10 (Olins and Rangwala, 1989)
