[The description below was written by a language model from this plasmid's Addgene catalogue record and pLannotate feature annotations shown in this document.]
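Description:
pCDF-NtXNtT5R1AtR2NtB2 is a bacterial expression plasmid built on the pCDF-1b backbone for co-producing the Nicotiana tabacum Rubisco small subunit isoform rbcS-T5 with four Rubisco assembly chaperones in E. coli. It replicates from the CloDF13 origin, which is compatible with other common origins and so allows it to be maintained alongside additional plasmids. Selection is through the aadA gene conferring spectinomycin (and streptomycin) resistance. The backbone also carries lacI with its own promoter, supplying the repressor that acts on the lac operators in the expression cassettes.

The payload is a series of tandem, same-strand cassettes in the order implied by the name: tobacco rbcX, rbcS-T5, tobacco raf1, Arabidopsis thaliana raf2 and tobacco bsd2. In the 7,456 nt sequence, five T7 promoters are annotated. Those preceding rbcX, raf1, raf2 and bsd2 are each followed by a lac operator, making them IPTG-inducible in a host expressing T7 RNA polymerase, whereas the one immediately upstream of rbcS has no annotated operator. The catalogue lists the chaperone promoter as "T11", a designation the annotation does not explain. Most cassettes include the T7 gene 10 ribosome binding site, and T7 terminators follow the raf2 and bsd2 cassettes, with a third further downstream.

The coding regions were identified automatically by homology to spinach or Arabidopsis proteins, so these labels do not reflect the stated species, and the region corresponding to raf2 is labelled differently. The short TcR, S-Tag, T7 tag and SET1 fragments are probably vector remnants or spurious matches.

The Rubisco large subunit is not encoded here and would have to be supplied separately. The associated work used recombinant tobacco Rubisco made in E. coli to examine how different small subunits affect enzyme kinetics.
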