Addgene plasmid #160888: pCDF-NtXNtT5R1AtR2NtB2
Purpose: Expression of N. tabacum Rubisco small subunit (rbcS-T5), Rubisco chaperone protiens rbcX, raf1, bsd2 and A. thaliana Rubisco chaperone proteins raf2 in E. coli.
Depositing lab: Maureen Hanson. Depositing organization: Cornell University. Publication: Small subunits can determine enzyme kinetics of tobacco Rubisco expressed in Escherichia coli. Lin MT, Stone WD, Chaudhari V, Hanson MR. Nat Plants. 2020 Oct;6(10):1289-1299. doi: 10.1038/s41477-020-00761-5. Epub 2020 Sep 14. PubMed 32929197.
Backbone
  Vector backbone: pCDF-1b
  Vector type: Bacterial Expression
Growth in bacteria
  Bacterial resistance: Spectinomycin, 50 μg/mL
  Growth temperature: 37°C
  Growth strain: DH5alpha
  Copy number: High Copy
Gene/Insert
  Gene/Insert name: PT7-Nt-rbcS-T5
  Species: A. thaliana (mustard weed); Nicotiana tabacum
  Promoter: rbcS-T5: T7, chaperones: T11
  Cloning method: Restriction Enzyme; 5′ cloning site Unknown (unknown if destroyed)
Terms and licenses: Academic/Nonprofit Terms; Industry Terms: Not Available to Industry
How to cite: pCDF-NtXNtT5R1AtR2NtB2 was a gift from Maureen Hanson (Addgene plasmid # 160888 ; http://n2t.net/addgene:160888 ; RRID:Addgene_160888)
